Addgene plasmid #100443: pCMV_mEm_4GS_LF82_667
Purpose: Mammalian expression of E. coli LF82_667 CDS fused to mEmerald
Depositing lab: Alan Huett. Depositing organization: University of Nottingham. Publication: A multi-phenotypic imaging screen to identify bacterial effectors by exogenous expression in a HeLa cell line. Collins A, Huett A. Sci Data. 2018 May 15;5:180081. doi: 10.1038/sdata.2018.81. PubMed 29762554.
Backbone
  Vector backbone: pCMV
  Backbone size w/o insert (bp): 4502
  Vector type: Mammalian Expression
Growth in bacteria
  Bacterial resistance: Ampicillin, 100 μg/mL
  Growth temperature: 37°C
  Growth strain: XL1 Blue
  Copy number: High Copy
Gene/Insert
  Gene/Insert name: LF82_667
  Insert size (bp): 564
  Promoter: CMV
  Tag / fusion protein: mEmerald (N terminal on backbone)
  Cloning method: Ligation Independent Cloning
  Sequencing primers: 5′ ACTTCTGCTCTAAAAGCTGCGG; 3′ CACTGCATTCTAGTTGTGGTTTGTC
Terms and licenses: Academic/Nonprofit Terms; Industry Terms: Not Available to Industry
How to cite: pCMV_mEm_4GS_LF82_667 was a gift from Alan Huett (Addgene plasmid # 100443 ; http://n2t.net/addgene:100443 ; RRID:Addgene_100443)
