[The description below was written by a language model from this plasmid's Addgene catalogue record and pLannotate feature annotations shown in this document.]
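Description:
pCMV_mEm_4GS_LF82_667 is a mammalian expression plasmid of about 5.1 kb, built on a pCMV backbone, that produces a bacterial protein fused to a green fluorescent tag. In E. coli it is maintained through a high-copy ColE1/pUC-type origin and selected with ampicillin via the β-lactamase (AmpR) gene and its native promoter. The backbone also carries pUC/pBR322-derived remnants: fragments of lacZα, lacI, rop and bom, plus a lac promoter/operator with a CAP site. These appear to be cloning-vector leftovers with no stated role in the mammalian cassette. No mammalian selection marker is annotated, which fits transient transfection use.

The expression cassette consists of the human cytomegalovirus immediate-early enhancer and promoter, followed by a modified SV40 intron with splice donor and acceptor sites, which generally improves transcript processing and expression. Next comes the mEmerald coding sequence, a rapidly maturing monomeric GFP derivative. The 564 bp LF82_667 coding sequence from E. coli LF82 was inserted by ligation-independent cloning, giving a fusion with mEmerald at the N terminus. The "4GS" in the name suggests a glycine-serine linker between the two, although the record does not describe it. The feature table does not annotate the insert itself, but the unannotated stretch between mEmerald and the SV40 polyadenylation signal is where it would lie.

The associated work is a multi-phenotypic imaging screen in HeLa cells aimed at identifying bacterial effectors by exogenous expression. In that setting, the fluorescent fusion marks the expressing cells and reveals the protein's subcellular localisation, so any effects on the host cell can be scored. The record does not state the function of LF82_667.
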