Features (pLannotate 1.2.2; 16 found; start..end, strand, type, name):
    104..124     -  misc_feature   MCS (fragment): pUC18/19 multiple cloning site
    123..426     +  enhancer       CMV enhancer: human cytomegalovirus immediate early enhancer
    427..630     +  promoter       CMV promoter: human cytomegalovirus (CMV) immediate early promoter
    768..864     +  intron         SV40 intron: modified SV40 intron with splice donor and acceptor sites
    925..1641    +  CDS            mEmerald: mEmerald is a basic (constitutively fluorescent) green fluorescent protein published in 1998, derived from Aequorea victoria. It is reported to be a very rapidly-maturing monomer with moderate acid sensitivity.
   2301..2435    -  polyA_signal   SV40 poly(A) signal: SV40 polyadenylation signal
   2570..2586    -  protein_bind   lac operator: The lac repressor binds to the lac operator to inhibit transcription in E. coli. This inhibition can be relieved by adding lactose or isopropyl-β-D-thiogalactopyranoside (IPTG). lac repressor encoded by lacI
   2594..2624    -  promoter       lac promoter: promoter for the E. coli lac operon
   2639..2660    -  protein_bind   CAP binding site: CAP binding activates transcription in the presence of cAMP. E. coli catabolite activator protein
   2673..2765    -  CDS            lacI (fragment): lac repressor; lacI; The lac repressor binds to the lac operator to inhibit transcription in E. coli. This inhibition can be relieved by adding lactose or isopropyl-β-D-thiogalactopyranoside (IPTG).
   2948..3536    -  rep_origin     ori: high-copy-number ColE1/pMB1/pBR322/pUC origin of replication
   3707..4567    -  CDS            AmpR: β-lactamase; bla; confers resistance to ampicillin, carbenicillin, and related antibiotics
   4568..4672    -  promoter       AmpR promoter: bla
   4767..4802    +  CDS            rop (fragment): Rop protein, which maintains plasmids at low copy number; rop
   4904..5003    +  misc_feature   bom (fragment): basis of mobility region from pBR322
   5009..98      -  CDS            lacZα (fragment) (across the origin): LacZα fragment of β-galactosidase; lacZ fragment
>Addgene plasmid #100443 | pCMV_mEm_4GS_LF82_667 | addgene full sequence | sequence record 210217 | Addgene NGS Result
TTACGCCAGCTGGCGAAAGGGGGATGTGCTGCAAGGCGATTAAGTTGGGTAACGCCAGGGTTTTCCCAGT
CACGACGTTGTAAAACGACGGCCAGTGAGTTCGAGCTTGCATGCCTGCAGGTCGTTACATAACTTACGGT
AAATGGCCCGCCTGGCTGACCGCCCAACGACCCCCGCCCATTGACGTCAATAATGACGTATGTTCCCATA
GTAACGCCAATAGGGACTTTCCATTGACGTCAATGGGTGGAGTATTTACGGTAAACTGCCCACTTGGCAG
TACATCAAGTGTATCATATGCCAAGTACGCCCCCTATTGACGTCAATGACGGTAAATGGCCCGCCTGGCA
TTATGCCCAGTACATGACCTTATGGGACTTTCCTACTTGGCAGTACATCTACGTATTAGTCATCGCTATT
ACCATGGTGATGCGGTTTTGGCAGTACATCAATGGGCGTGGATAGCGGTTTGACTCACGGGGATTTCCAA
GTCTCCACCCCATTGACGTCAATGGGAGTTTGTTTTGGCACCAAAATCAACGGGACTTTCCAAAATGTCG
TAACAACTCCGCCCCATTGACGCAAATGGGCGGTAGGCGTGTACGGTGGGAGGTCTATATAAGCAGAGCT
CGTTTAGTGAACCGTCAGATCGCCTGGAGACGCCATCCACGCTGTTTTGACCTCCATAGAAGACACCGGG
ACCGATCCAGCCTCCGGACTCTAGAGGATCCGGTACTAGAGGAACTGAAAAACCAGAAAGTTAACTGGTA
AGTTTAGTCTTTTTGTCTTTTATTTCAGGTCCCGGATCCGGTGGTGGTGCAAATCAAAGAACTGCTCCTC
AGTGGATGTTGCCTTTACTTCTAGGCCTGTACGGAAGTGTTACTTCTGCTCTAAAAGCTGCGGAATTGTA
CCCGCGGGCCCACCATGGTGAGCAAGGGCGAGGAGCTGTTCACCGGGGTGGTGCCCATCCTGGTCGAGCT
GGACGGCGACGTAAACGGCCACAAGTTCAGCGTGTCCGGCGAGGGCGAGGGCGATGCCACCTACGGCAAG
CTGACCCTGAAGTTCATCTGCACCACCGGCAAGCTGCCCGTGCCCTGGCCCACCCTCGTGACCACCTTGA
CCTACGGCGTGCAGTGCTTCGCCCGCTACCCCGACCACATGAAGCAGCACGACTTCTTCAAGTCCGCCAT
GCCCGAAGGCTACGTCCAGGAGCGCACCATCTTCTTCAAGGACGACGGCAACTACAAGACCCGCGCCGAG
GTGAAGTTCGAGGGCGACACCCTGGTGAACCGCATCGAGCTGAAGGGCATCGACTTCAAGGAGGACGGCA
ACATCCTGGGGCACAAGCTGGAGTACAACTACAACAGCCACAAGGTCTATATCACCGCCGACAAGCAGAA
GAACGGCATCAAGGTGAACTTCAAGACCCGCCACAACATCGAGGACGGCAGCGTGCAGCTCGCCGACCAC
TACCAGCAGAACACCCCCATCGGCGACGGCCCCGTGCTGCTGCCCGACAACCACTACCTGAGCACCCAGT
CCAAGCTGAGCAAAGACCCCAACGAGAAGCGCGATCACATGGTCCTGCTGGAGTTCGTGACCGCCGCCGG
GATCACTCTCGGCATGGACGAGCTGTACAAGCGAATTGGTGGAGGGGGCGGTTCCGGTGGCGGAGGTTCC
CGAATTCGTCGACGGAGATCTGATATGATCCGCAATAAAACAGCTTTTACCGGATTGTTCGTCCTGAGTA
CCTGCCTGAGTGGGTGTGCGAGTGTTGACAGTGTCAACAGTGCGATAAACCAGATTAGCGGTGGGATCTT
TTCAGTCGGTTCCGCACCGGCAGACAGTGGTCCGGTGGTGTTGTCGAAAGGCGTACCGCAGGCCAGCCAC
AAAATAGCACAGGAATACCGTGTTCCCGTTGATGTTGATACGGCAGCTGCGCGGGTAAAACGCTACTACC
GCTTTATCTCGGCTGAAGAAGTAGCACAGCTACATAACAACGGTACGCAAAGTGGAGGGTGGACTGCCGC
TTCAGTAGCCGATGGGGCATGGGTATGGGATGGGCAACCCGGTAGCTACTACAAAATGGGGCGCGACTGG
GGAAGCGAAAATACTGGTGACAGCATTCAGGTCGAGCTGGAGAAAAACGGTTCCGGTAGCCGCATGTATA
TCACCTTTCGTTCCGGGCTGGCCTCTCATGCCACGGCGGCTTATACCAGCAAACTGTTTGAGAATATGAA
GAGCGTGGCGGAAGGGACGATTCGATGAATCGGTACCCTCGAGAAGCTTGCGGCCGCGGGGATCCAGACA
TGATAAGATACATTGATGAGTTTGGACAAACCACAACTAGAATGCAGTGAAAAAAATGCTTTATTTGTGA
AATTTGTGATGCTATTGCTTTATTTGTAACCATTATAAGCTGCAATAAACAAGTTAACAACAACAATTGC
ATTCATTTTATGTTTCAGGTTCAGGGGGAGGTGTGGGAGGTTTTTTCGGATCCTCTAGAGTCGATCTGCA
GGCATGCTAGCTTGGCGTAATCATGGTCATAGCTGTTTCCTGTGTGAAATTGTTATCCGCTCACAATTCC
ACACAACATACGAGCCGGAAGCATAAAGTGTAAAGCCTGGGGTGCCTAATGAGTGAGCTAACTCACATTA
ATTGCGTTGCGCTCACTGCCCGCTTTCCAGTCGGGAAACCTGTCGTGCCAGCTGCATTAATGAATCGGCC
AACGCGCGGGGAGAGGCGGTTTGCGTATTGGGCGCTCTTCCGCTTCCTCGCTCACTGACTCGCTGCGCTC
GGTCGTTCGGCTGCGGCGAGCGGTATCAGCTCACTCAAAGGCGGTAATACGGTTATCCACAGAATCAGGG
GATAACGCAGGAAAGAACATGTGAGCAAAAGGCCAGCAAAAGGCCAGGAACCGTAAAAAGGCCGCGTTGC
TGGCGTTTTTCCATAGGCTCCGCCCCCCTGACGAGCATCACAAAAATCGACGCTCAAGTCAGAGGTGGCG
AAACCCGACAGGACTATAAAGATACCAGGCGTTTCCCCCTGGAAGCTCCCTCGTGCGCTCTCCTGTTCCG
ACCCTGCCGCTTACCGGATACCTGTCCGCCTTTCTCCCTTCGGGAAGCGTGGCGCTTTCTCATAGCTCAC
GCTGTAGGTATCTCAGTTCGGTGTAGGTCGTTCGCTCCAAGCTGGGCTGTGTGCACGAACCCCCCGTTCA
GCCCGACCGCTGCGCCTTATCCGGTAACTATCGTCTTGAGTCCAACCCGGTAAGACACGACTTATCGCCA
CTGGCAGCAGCCACTGGTAACAGGATTAGCAGAGCGAGGTATGTAGGCGGTGCTACAGAGTTCTTGAAGT
GGTGGCCTAACTACGGCTACACTAGAAGAACAGTATTTGGTATCTGCGCTCTGCTGAAGCCAGTTACCTT
CGGAAAAAGAGTTGGTAGCTCTTGATCCGGCAAACAAACCACCGCTGGTAGCGGTGGTTTTTTTGTTTGC
AAGCAGCAGATTACGCGCAGAAAAAAAGGATCTCAAGAAGATCCTTTGATCTTTTCTACGGGGTCTGACG
CTCAGTGGAACGAAAACTCACGTTAAGGGATTTTGGTCATGAGATTATCAAAAAGGATCTTCACCTAGAT
CCTTTTAAATTAAAAATGAAGTTTTAAATCAATCTAAAGTATATATGAGTAAACTTGGTCTGACAGTTAC
CAATGCTTAATCAGTGAGGCACCTATCTCAGCGATCTGTCTATTTCGTTCATCCATAGTTGCCTGACTCC
CCGTCGTGTAGATAACTACGATACGGGAGGGCTTACCATCTGGCCCCAGTGCTGCAATGATACCGCGAGA
CCCACGCTCACCGGCTCCAGATTTATCAGCAATAAACCAGCCAGCCGGAAGGGCCGAGCGCAGAAGTGGT
CCTGCAACTTTATCCGCCTCCATCCAGTCTATTAATTGTTGCCGGGAAGCTAGAGTAAGTAGTTCGCCAG
TTAATAGTTTGCGCAACGTTGTTGCCATTGCTACAGGCATCGTGGTGTCACGCTCGTCGTTTGGTATGGC
TTCATTCAGCTCCGGTTCCCAACGATCAAGGCGAGTTACATGATCCCCCATGTTGTGCAAAAAAGCGGTT
AGCTCCTTCGGTCCTCCGATCGTTGTCAGAAGTAAGTTGGCCGCAGTGTTATCACTCATGGTTATGGCAG
CACTGCATAATTCTCTTACTGTCATGCCATCCGTAAGATGCTTTTCTGTGACTGGTGAGTACTCAACCAA
GTCATTCTGAGAATAGTGTATGCGGCGACCGAGTTGCTCTTGCCCGGCGTCAATACGGGATAATACCGCG
CCACATAGCAGAACTTTAAAAGTGCTCATCATTGGAAAACGTTCTTCGGGGCGAAAACTCTCAAGGATCT
TACCGCTGTTGAGATCCAGTTCGATGTAACCCACTCGTGCACCCAACTGATCTTCAGCATCTTTTACTTT
CACCAGCGTTTCTGGGTGAGCAAAAACAGGAAGGCAAAATGCCGCAAAAAAGGGAATAAGGGCGACACGG
AAATGTTGAATACTCATACTCTTCCTTTTTCAATATTATTGAAGCATTTATCAGGGTTATTGTCTCATGA
GCGGATACATATTTGAATGTATTTAGAAAAATAAACAAATAGGGGTTCCGCGCACATTTCCCCGAAAAGT
GCCACCTGACGTCTAAGAAACCATTATTATCATGACATTAACCTATAAAAATAGGCGTATCACGAGGCCC
TTTCGTCTCGCGCGTTTCGGTGATGACGGTGAAAACCTCTGACACATGCAGCTCCCGGAGACGGTCACAG
CTTGTCTGTAAGCGGATGCCGGGAGCAGACAAGCCCGTCAGGGCGCGTCAGCGGGTGTTGGCGGGTGTCG
GGGCTGGCTTAACTATGCGGCATCAGAGCAGATTGTACTGAGAGTGCACCATATGCGGTGTGAAATACCG
CACAGATGCGTAAGGAGAAAATACCGCATCAGGCGCCATTCGCCATTCAGGCTGCGCAACTGTTGGGAAG
GGCGATCGGTGCGGGCCTCTTCGCTA
